>Addgene plasmid #48468 | pFUSB4_CGCA | depositor full sequence | sequence record 70168 | Full Sequence
ATGTTTTCCCAGTCACGACGTTGTAAAACGACGGCCAGTCTTAAGCGTCTCATGGCCTGACCCCGGACCA
AGTGGTGGCCTATCGCCAGCCACGATGGCGGCAAGCAAGCGCTCGAAACGGTGCAGCGGCTGTTGCCGGT
GCTGTGCCAGGACCATGGCCTGACCCCGGACCAAGTGGTGGCTATCGCCAGCAACAATGGCGGCAAGCAA
GCGCTCGAAACGGTGCAGCGGCTGTTGCCGGTGCTGTGCCAGGACCATGGCCTGACTCCGGACCAAGTGG
TGGCTATCGCCAGCCACGATGGCGGCAAGCAAGCGCTCGAAACGGTGCAGCGGCTGTTGCCGGTGCTGTG
CCAGGACCATGGCCTGACCCCGGACCAAGTGGTGGCTATCGCCAGCAACATTGGCGGCAAGCAAGCGCTC
GAAACGGTGCAGCGGCTGTTGCCGGTGCTGTGCCAGGACCATGGCCTGACCCCGGACCAAGTGGTGGCTA
TCGAGACGTCTAGACCAGCCAGGACAGAAATGCCTCGACTTCGCTGCTACCCAAGGTTGCCGGGTGACGC
ACACCGTGGAAACGGATGAAGGCACGAACCCAGTGGACATAAGCCTGTTCGGTTCGTAAGCTGTAATGCA
AGTAGCGTATGCGCTCACGCAACTGGTCCAGAACCTTGACCGAACGCAGCGGTGGTAACGGCGCAGTGGC
GGTTTTCATGGCTTGTTATGACTGTTTTTTTGGGGTACAGTCTATGCCTCGGGCATCCAAGCAGCAAGCG
CGTTACGCCGTGGGTCGATGTTTGATGTTATGGAGCAGCAACGATGTTACGCAGCAGGGCAGTCGCCCTA
AAACAAAGTTAAACATTATGAGGGAAGCGGTGATCGCCGAAGTATCGACTCAACTATCAGAGGTAGTTGG
CGTCATCGAGCGCCATCTCGAACCGACGTTGCTGGCCGTACATTTGTACGGCTCCGCAGTGGATGGCGGC
CTGAAGCCACACAGTGATATTGATTTGCTGGTTACGGTGACCGTAAGGCTTGATGAAACAACGCGGCGAG
CTTTGATCAACGACCTTTTGGAAACTTCGGCTTCCCCTGGAGAGAGCGAGATTCTCCGCGCTGTAGAAGT
CACCATTGTTGTGCACGACGACATCATTCCGTGGCGTTATCCAGCTAAGCGCGAACTGCAATTTGGAGAA
TGGCAGCGCAATGACATTCTTGCAGGTATCTTCGAGCCAGCCACGATCGACATTGATCTGGCTATCTTGC
TGACAAAAGCAAGAGAACATAGCGTTGCCTTGGTAGGTCCAGCGGCGGAGGAACTCTTTGATCCGGTTCC
TGAACAGGATCTATTTGAGGCGCTAAATGAAACCTTAACGCTATGGAACTCGCCGCCCGACTGGGCTGGC
GATGAGCGAAATGTAGTGCTTACGTTGTCCCGCATTTGGTACAGCGCAGTAACCGGCAAAATCGCGCCGA
AGGATGTCGCTGCCGACTGGGCAATGGAGCGCCTGCCGGCCCAGTATCAGCCCGTCATACTTGAAGCTAG
ACAGGCTTATCTTGGACAAGAAGAAGATCGCTTGGCCTCGCGCGCAGATCAGTTGGAAGAATTTGTCCAC
TACGTGAAAGGCGAGATCACCAAGGTAGTCGGCAAATAACCCTCGAGCCACCCATGACCAAAATCCCTTA
ACGTGAGTTACGCGTCGTTCCACTGAGCGTCAGACCCCGTAGAAAAGATCAAAGGATCTTCTTGAGATCC
TTTTTTTCTGCGCGTAATCTGCTGCTTGCAAACAAAAAAACCACCGCTACCAGCGGTGGTTTGTTTGCCG
GATCAAGAGCTACCAACTCTTTTTCCGAAGGTAACTGGCTTCAGCAGAGCGCAGATACCAAATACTGTCC
TTCTAGTGTAGCCGTAGTTAGGCCACCACTTCAAGAACTCTGTAGCACCGCCTACATACCTCGCTCTGCT
AATCCTGTTACCAGTGGCTGCTGCCAGTGGCGATAAGTCGTGTCTTACCGGGTTGGACTCAAGACGATAG
TTACCGGATAAGGCGCAGCGGTCGGGCTGAACGGGGGGTTCGTGCACACAGCCCAGCTTGGAGCGAACGA
CCTACACCGAACTGAGATACCTACAGCGTGAGCATTGAGAAAGCGCCACGCTTCCCGAAGGGAGAAAGGC
GGACAGGTATCCGGTAAGCGGCAGGGTCGGAACAGGAGAGCGCACGAGGGAGCTTCCAGGGGGAAACGCC
TGGTATCTTTATAGTCCTGTCGGGTTTCGCCACCTCTGACTTGAGCGTCGATTTTTGTGATGCTCGTCAG
GGGGGCGGAGCCTATGGAAAAACGCCAGCAACGCGGCCTTTTTACGGTTCCTGGCCTTTTGCTGGCCTTT
TGCTCACATGTTCTTTCCTGCGTTATCCCCTGATTCTGTGGATAACCGTATTACCGCCTTTGAGTGAGCT
GATACCGCTCGCCGCAGCCGAACGACCGAGCGCAGCGAGTCAGTGAGCGAGGAAGCGGAAGAGCGCCCAA
TACGCAAACCGCCTCTCCCCGCGCGTTGGCCGATTCATTAATGCAGCTGGCACGACAGGTTTCCCGACTG
GAAAGCGGGCAGTGAGCGCAACGCAATTAATACGCGTACCGCTAGCCAGGAAGAGTTTGTAGAAACGCAA
AAAGGCCATCCGTCAGGATGGCCTTCTGCTTAGTTTGATGCCTGGCAGTTTATGGCGGGCGTCCTGCCCG
CCACCCTCCGGGCCGTTGCTTCACAACGTTCAAATCCGCTCCCGGCGGATTTGTCCTACTCAGGAGAGCG
TTCACCGACAAACAACAGATAAAACGAAAGGCCCAGTCTTCCGACTGAGCCTTTCGTTTTATTTGATGCC
TGGCAGTTCCCTACTCTCGCGTTAACGCTAGCATGG
Features (pLannotate 1.2.2; 8 found; start..end, strand, type, name):
      3..39      -  CDS            lacZα (fragment): LacZα fragment of β-galactosidase; lacZ fragment
    596..619     +  promoter       Pc promoter (fragment): intI1 (promoter lies within the coding sequence); class 1 integron promoter
    795..851     +  CDS            GmR (fragment): gentamycin acetyltransferase; aacC1; confers resistance to gentamycin
    858..1649    +  CDS            SmR: aminoglycoside adenylyltransferase (Murphy, 1985); aadA; confers resistance to spectinomycin and streptomycin
   1742..2330    +  rep_origin     ori: high-copy-number ColE1/pMB1/pBR322/pUC origin of replication
   2513..2605    +  CDS            lacI (fragment): lac repressor; lacI; The lac repressor binds to the lac operator to inhibit transcription in E. coli. This inhibition can be relieved by adding lactose or isopropyl-β-D-thiogalactopyranoside (IPTG).
   2660..2687    -  terminator     rrnB T2 terminator: transcription terminator T2 from the E. coli rrnB gene
   2819..2862    +  terminator     rrnB T1 terminator: Escherichia coli rrnB; transcription terminator T1 from the E. coli rrnB gene
