[The description below was written by a language model from this plasmid's Addgene catalogue record and pLannotate feature annotations shown in this document.]
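Description:
pFUSB4_CGCA is a small (about 2.9 kb) bacterial intermediate plasmid from a Golden Gate TALEN assembly system. It is built on the pFUS_B4 array backbone and carries a pre-assembled block of four synthetic TAL effector repeats. The repeat-variable diresidues are HD, NN, HD and NI. Under the standard TALE code these specify C, G, C and A, which accounts for the plasmid name. The repository lists it under mammalian expression and TALEN vectors, but the annotated features include no eukaryotic promoter, nuclease domain or polyadenylation signal. It therefore looks like a cloning module rather than an expression construct in its own right.

The plasmid replicates in E. coli from a high-copy ColE1/pUC-type origin. Selection is with spectinomycin through an aadA (SmR) aminoglycoside adenylyltransferase gene, which sits downstream of a class 1 integron Pc promoter fragment and a remnant of a gentamicin acetyltransferase gene. Only short fragments of lacZα and lacI remain, consistent with replacement of a lacZα screening cassette when the repeats were inserted by Golden Gate cloning, although the record does not describe that step. The rrnB T1 and T2 terminators are also present. The automated annotation did not detect the TAL repeat array itself, so its exact position is not given; it presumably lies in the unannotated stretch between the lacZα fragment and the resistance cassette.

The associated publication describes a simplified 15-RVD GoldyTALEN design for in vivo genome engineering. Pre-made four-repeat plasmids like this one likely serve as library components that are combined with other repeat blocks in a final TALEN backbone, reducing the number of assembly steps needed to build a custom nuclease.
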