Addgene plasmid #48468: pFUSB4_CGCA
Depositing lab: Stephen Ekker. Depositing organization: Mayo Foundation for Medical Education and Research. Publication: High Efficiency In Vivo Genome Engineering with a Simplified 15-RVD GoldyTALEN Design. Ma AC, Lee HB, Clark KJ, Ekker SC. PLoS One. 2013 May 29;8(5):e65259. doi: 10.1371/journal.pone.0065259. Print 2013. PubMed 23734242.
Backbone
  Vector backbone: pFUS_B4
  Vector type: Mammalian Expression, TALEN
Growth in bacteria
  Bacterial resistance: Spectinomycin, 50 μg/mL
  Growth temperature: 37°C
  Growth strain: Top10
  Copy number: Unknown
Gene/Insert
  Gene/Insert name: RVD sequence: HD NN HD NI
  Species: Synthetic
  Cloning method: Unknown
  Sequencing primers: 5′ ttgatgcctggcagttccct; 3′ cgaaccgaacaggcttatgt
Terms and licenses: Academic/Nonprofit Terms; Industry Terms: Not Available to Industry
Depositor comments: Plasmid was created using Golden Gate cloning.
How to cite: pFUSB4_CGCA was a gift from Stephen Ekker (Addgene plasmid # 48468 ; http://n2t.net/addgene:48468 ; RRID:Addgene_48468)
