>Addgene plasmid #48468 | pFUSB4_CGCA | addgene partial sequence | sequence record 70913 | pCR8_F1 5'-ttgatgcctggcagttccct-3'
GTCACGACGTTGTAAAACGACGGCCAGTCTTAAGCGTCTCATGGCCTGACCCCGGACCAAGTGGTGGCTA
TCGCCAGCCACGATGGCGGCAAGCAAGCGCTCGAAACGGTGCAGCGGCTGTTGCCGGTGCTGTGCCAGGA
CCATGGCCTGACCCCGGACCAAGTGGTGGCTATCGCCAGCAACAATGGCGGCAAGCAAGCGCTCGAAACG
GTGCAGCGGCTGTTGCCGGTGCTGTGCCAGGACCATGGCCTGACTCCGGACCAAGTGGTGGCTATCGCCA
GCCACGATGGCGGCAAGCAAGCGCTCGAAACGGTGCAGCGGCTGTTGCCGGTGCTGTGCCAGGACCATGG
CCTGACCCCGGACCAAGTGGTGGCTATCGCCAGCAACATTGGCGGCAAGCAAGCGCTCGAAACGGTGCAG
CGGCTGTTGCCGGTGCTGTGCCAGGACCATGGCCTGACCCCGGACCAAGTGGTGGCTATCGAGACGTCTA
GACCAGCCAGGACAGAAATGCCTCGACTTCGCTGCTACCCAAGGTTGCCGGGTGACGCACACCGTGGAAA
CGGATGAAGGCACGAACCCAGTGGACATAAGCCTGTTCGGTTCGTAAGCTGTAATGCAAGTAGCGTATGC
GCTCACGCAACTGGTCCAGAACCTTGACCGAACGCAGCGGTGGTAACGGCGCAGTGGCGGTTTTCATGGC
TTGTTATGACTGTTTTTTTGGGGTACAGTCTATGCCTCGGGCATCCAAGCAGCAAGCGCGTTACGCCGTG
GGTCGATGTTTGATGTTATGGAGCAGCAACGATGTTACGCAGCAGGGCAGTCGCCCTAAAACAAAGTTAA
ACATTATGAGGGAAGCGGTGATCGCCGAAGTATCGACTCAACTATCAGAGGTAGTTGGCGTCATCGAGCG
CCATCTCGAACCGACGTTGCTGGCCGTACATTTGTA
